Addgene plasmid #18580: T4 Lysozyme V131 I
Depositing lab: Brian Matthews. Depositing organization: University of Oregon.
Backbone
  Vector backbone: pHS1403
  Backbone size w/o insert (bp): 5000
  Vector type: Bacterial Expression
Growth in bacteria
  Bacterial resistance: Ampicillin, 100 μg/mL
  Growth temperature: 37°C
  Growth strain: DH5alpha
  Copy number: High Copy
Gene/Insert
  Gene/Insert name: T4 Lysozyme (alt name: 11311)
  Species: Bacteriophage T4
  Insert size (bp): 600
  Mutation: V131 I
  GenBank ID: NP_049736
  Entrez Gene: e (a.k.a. T4p123)
  Cloning method: Restriction Enzyme; 5′ cloning site BamHI (not destroyed); 3′ cloning site HindIII (not destroyed)
  Sequencing primers: 5′ na; 3′ GGCGTATCACGAGGCCC
Terms and licenses: Academic/Nonprofit Terms; Industry Terms: Not Available to Industry
Depositor comments: The BamHI site is 27 bp from the ATG and the HindIII site is 115 bp from the stop.
How to cite: T4 Lysozyme V131 I was a gift from Brian Matthews (Addgene plasmid # 18580 ; http://n2t.net/addgene:18580 ; RRID:Addgene_18580)
