[The description below was written by a language model from this plasmid's Addgene catalogue record.]
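Description:
T4 Lysozyme V131 I is a bacterial expression plasmid built on the pHS1403 backbone (about 5 kb without insert) that carries the bacteriophage T4 lysozyme gene, the product of phage gene e, with a single amino-acid substitution replacing valine 131 with isoleucine. The roughly 600 bp insert sits between a BamHI site at the 5′ end and a HindIII site at the 3′ end, both of which were preserved during cloning, so the fragment can be excised or exchanged. According to the depositor's notes, the BamHI site lies 27 bp from the start codon and the HindIII site 115 bp from the stop codon, meaning the fragment includes short flanking untranslated stretches on either side of the coding region. The plasmid is maintained in E. coli at high copy number under ampicillin selection. The record does not state which promoter drives expression, the type of replication origin, or whether any fusion tags are present, and no feature table is available to resolve these details.

The construct is a point-mutant version of an enzyme that has long served as a model system for studying protein folding, stability and structure. A conservative valine-to-isoleucine change adds a single methylene group to the side chain, the kind of subtle alteration generally used to probe how side-chain size and packing at a given position influence a protein's behaviour. The record does not describe a specific experimental purpose, but the plasmid is suited to producing the V131I variant in bacteria for purification and comparison with the wild-type enzyme or other mutants.
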