>Addgene plasmid #18580 | T4 Lysozyme V131 I | addgene partial sequence | sequence record 24366 | 3primeUP
GCNACTGAAAAAGCCCGCTCATTAGGCGGGCTCAGATCTGCTCATGTTTTGACAGCTTATCATCGATAAG
CTTCGGCAATAAATTCTTGATATGTTTTCATATGTTTCCTTTAAATATTTTAATTAGTAATTGTCTATTC
AAGTAATTGTGAATATACTATCACAATTCCAAGAGAAAGTAAACAGCTTTATAGATTTTTATACGCGTCC
CAAGTGCCAGTTCTAAACGTTGTAATGACTCGTTTTGCGCGATTAGGTGTTTGATTATACCATCTACTTT
TAGCTAAGTTGATTGCTGCTTCATCCCAGCGTTTTTGTTGAAGCATACGTAAAGAGTTAGTAAATCCTGC
CACACCGGTTTCTCCCATTTGGAAAACCATATTAATCAATGCACAGCGACGAACCGCATCAAGAGAATCA
TAAACCGGTTTTAATTTAGCATTTCTCAGAATTCCGCGAACAGCAGCATCAACATCCTGATTAAAGAGTT
TTTCAGCCTCATCTTTTGTAATTACACCATTGCAATTACGCCCAATAGCTTTATCTAATTCAGATTTAGC
AGCATTAAGTGATGGACTTTTTGTAAGCAAATGACCGATGCCAATAGTGTAATAGCCTTCTGTGTCTTTA
TAGATTTTAAGTCTAAGACCTTCATCTATACGTAACATTTCAAATATATTCATAATACCTCCTAAGCATC
GATGGATCCTGTTTCCTGTGTGAAATTGTTATCCGCTCACATTCCACACATTATACGAGCCGATGATAAT
TGTCACAGGGGATGGGAGTAGCTGACCTGTTCCGGGNGA
